Addgene plasmid #71078: pFOSGE_CUS1G05
Purpose: Gateway entry clone
Depositing lab: Alexander Stark. Depositing organization: Research Institute of Molecular Pathology (IMP). Publication: Transcriptional regulators form diverse groups with context-dependent regulatory functions. Stampfel G, Kazmar T, Frank O, Wienerroither S, Reiter F, Stark A. Nature. 2015 Nov 9. doi: 10.1038/nature15545. PubMed 26550828.
Backbone
  Vector backbone: pDONR221
  Backbone manufacturer: Invitrogen
  Backbone size w/o insert (bp): 4762
  Vector type: Gateway entry vector
Growth in bacteria
  Bacterial resistance: Kanamycin, 50 μg/mL
  Growth temperature: 37°C
  Growth strain: DH5alpha
  Copy number: High Copy
Gene/Insert
  Gene/Insert name: CG15398 (alt names: FBgn0031446; CG15398, FBtr0300986)
  Species: D. melanogaster (fly)
  Insert size (bp): 915
  Cloning method: Gateway Cloning
  Sequencing primers: 5′ M13-F20; 3′ M13R
Terms and licenses: Academic/Nonprofit Terms; Industry Terms: Not Available to Industry
How to cite: pFOSGE_CUS1G05 was a gift from Alexander Stark (Addgene plasmid # 71078 ; http://n2t.net/addgene:71078 ; RRID:Addgene_71078)
