[The description below was written by a language model from this plasmid's Addgene catalogue record.]
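Description:
pFOSGE_CUS1G05 is a Gateway entry clone built on the pDONR221 donor backbone, carrying the Drosophila melanogaster gene CG15398 as a 915 bp insert. The insert was introduced by Gateway cloning. In a pDONR221-derived entry clone this normally means that a BP recombination has replaced the donor vector's counter-selection cassette with the gene of interest, leaving it flanked by attL sites, although the record provides no feature table that confirms the exact site arrangement. The plasmid is maintained in E. coli at high copy number and selected with kanamycin. M13 forward and reverse priming sites on either side of the cloning region are listed for sequence verification of the insert.

As an entry vector, the construct has no recorded promoter, tag or reporter for expressing CG15398, and it is not intended for expression by itself. It serves as a stable, sequence-verifiable source of the insert, which can be moved by LR recombination into any compatible destination vector. The destination vector then supplies the promoter, fusion partners and host-specific elements. The associated publication concerns the context-dependent regulatory functions of transcriptional regulators, which suggests this clone belongs to a larger collection of fly factor clones assembled for systematic functional testing. The record does not state which destination vectors or assays were used with this clone, whether the insert includes a stop codon, or what the molecular function of CG15398 is.
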