>Addgene plasmid #71078 | pFOSGE_CUS1G05 | depositor partial sequence | sequence record 127020 | insert
ATGAATTCAGCCAGAAACAATTTGAAGCGCTCAATGCCCATGGAAGCTCTGATCAAAACTAAAGTCATGA
AAACGGCATCAATGTCCCGGAAAACACTACTTGAGGATGCAAAACTGTCGACTTCTGATCAAGATCCATC
CGATCGCCAAGTCCTGGCGAACAAAGCAAGTGAGGGAGCCGAGGAAATGTCTTTGCCCATCGTGAATCCC
AGGGAGCCGACGCTGAAAGATGTGCTGAGCATATACGAAAATGTGTCCAAATTGGGGGACATACAGCGAT
ACTTGAACGTTATATACAAACCCTTCTACTGCTTGGCAATGACCACGTCCAAGTTCCATCTCTTGGAACT
GGACATGGGCTTAAAAAATACGGCATTCGAACCCGAAAAGCATATGGCCTTGTTCGTCTATCGCTATTCG
CCGACTCGCAGTATAAGGATCTATCCCCATGGCAACATTTATTGTCAGGCATTTTGCAAAAACAGCGCCC
GATATGGTCTAGCCAATATATTGAAAGAGCTGAGGTATCTGGGCTATGCGCCTCGTTTGCGACGGCTGAA
GACCAATGCGGTCAACGCCACCTTCAGTGTGCCTTTCAATCTGAATCTAAGACAGTTCCACCTGGAAAAT
CCGGTAGTGACCCGTTATGACACCTCGAAGTATCCGTTCCTGGTGTACAAGATGATGGGAACAACGGTCG
AGATAGCTATCTTCCCCACGGGCTACGTAATCGTGCTGTTTGCTACCACTATGGAAATTACCAAGTTGGC
CATAGCCCACATCCTGCCCACATTGTACCGCTTAAAGGATCCGTATCAGGAACAATGCAAACTGAGCCAC
AGCAGCGGTGATATCGACTACAAACTGCTTTGGGAGAATCATTTCCAGAAGAACGGCGATAAGACCACCG
ATTGG
