>Addgene plasmid #71078 | pFOSGE_CUS1G05 | addgene partial sequence | sequence record 130955 | M13-Rev 5'-CAGGAAACAGCTATGACC-3'
ATAATGATTTTATTTTGACTGATAGTGACCTGTTCGTTGCAACAAATTGATAAGCAATGCTTTCTTATAA
TGCCAACTTTGTACAAGAAAGCTGGGTCCCAATCGGTGGTCTTATCGCCGTTCTTCTGGAAATGATTCTC
CCAAAGCAGTTTGTAGTCGATATCACCGCTGCTGTGGCTCAGTTTGCATTGTTCCTGATACGGATCCTTT
AAGCGGTACAATGTGGGCAGGATGTGGGCTATGGCCAACTTGGTAATTTCCATAGTGGTAGCAAACAGCA
CGATTACGTAGCCCGTGGGGAAGATAGCTATCTCGACCGTTGTTCCCATCATCTTGTACACCAGGAACGG
ATACTTCGAGGTGTCATAACGGGTCACTACCGGATTTTCCAGGTGGAACTGTCTTAGATTCAGATTGAAA
GGCACACTGAAGGTGGCGTTGACCGCATTGGTCTTCAGCCGTCGCAAACGAGGCGCATAGCCCAGATACC
TCAGCTCTTTCAATATATTGGCTAGACCATATCGGGCGCTGTTTTTGCAAAATGCCTGACAATAAATGTT
GCCATGGGGATAGATCCTTATACTGCGAGTCGGCGAATAGCGATAGACGAACAAGGCCATATGCTTTTCG
GGTTCGAATGCCGTATTTTTTAAGCCCATGTCCAGTTCCAAGAGATGGAACTTGGACGTGGTCATTGCCA
AGCAGTAGAAGGGTTTGTATATAACGTTCAAGTATCGCTGTATGTCCCCCAATTTGGACACATTTTCGTA
TATGCTCAGCACATCTTTCAGCGTCGGCTCCCTGGGATTCACGATGGGCAAAGACATTTCCTCGGCTCCC
TCACTTGCTTTGTTCGCCAGGACTTGGCGATCGGATGGATCTTGATCAGAAGTCGACAGTT
