>Addgene plasmid #71078 | pFOSGE_CUS1G05 | addgene partial sequence | sequence record 130956 | M13-F20 5'-TGTAAAACGACGGCCAGT-3'
ATTTTATTTTGACTGATAGTGACCTGTTCGTTGCAACAAATTGATGAGCAATGCTTTTTTATAATGCCAA
CTTTGTACAAAAAAGCAGGCTTCATGAATTCAGCCAGAAACAATTTGAAGCGCTCAATGCCCATGGAAGC
TCTGATCAAAACTAAAGTCATGAAAACGGCATCAATGTCCCGGAAAACACTACTTGAGGATGCAAAACTG
TCGACTTCTGATCAAGATCCATCCGATCGCCAAGTCCTGGCGAACAAAGCAAGTGAGGGAGCCGAGGAAA
TGTCTTTGCCCATCGTGAATCCCAGGGAGCCGACGCTGAAAGATGTGCTGAGCATATACGAAAATGTGTC
CAAATTGGGGGACATACAGCGATACTTGAACGTTATATACAAACCCTTCTACTGCTTGGCAATGACCACG
TCCAAGTTCCATCTCTTGGAACTGGACATGGGCTTAAAAAATACGGCATTCGAACCCGAAAAGCATATGG
CCTTGTTCGTCTATCGCTATTCGCCGACTCGCAGTATAAGGATCTATCCCCATGGCAACATTTATTGTCA
GGCATTTTGCAAAAACAGCGCCCGATATGGTCTAGCCAATATATTGAAAGAGCTGAGGTATCTGGGCTAT
GCGCCTCGTTTGCGACGGCTGAAGACCAATGCGGTCAACGCCACCTTCAGTGTGCCTTTCAATCTGAATC
TAAGACAGTTCCACCTGGAAAATCCGGTAGTGACCCGTTATGACACCTCGAAGTATCCGTTCCTGGTGTA
CAAGATGATGGGAACAACGGTCGAGATAGCTATCTTCCCCACGGGCTACGTAATCGTGCTGTTTGCTACC
ACTATGGAAATTACCAAGTT
